Addgene plasmid #34551: pTSK368
Depositing lab: James McNally. Depositing organization: National Cancer Institute (NCI). Publication: Concurrent fast and slow cycling of a transcriptional activator at an endogenous promoter. Karpova TS, Kim MJ, Spriet C, Nalley K, Stasevich TJ, Kherrouche Z, Heliot L, McNally JG. Science. 2008 Jan 25;319(5862):466-9. 10.1126/science.1150559 PubMed 18218898.
Backbone
  Vector backbone: pTSK421
  Backbone manufacturer: T.S Karpova
  Modifications to backbone: See notes.
  Vector type: Yeast Expression
  Selectable markers: TRP1, HIS3
Growth in bacteria
  Bacterial resistance: Ampicillin, 100 μg/mL
  Growth temperature: 37°C
  Growth strain: DH5alpha
  Copy number: High Copy
Gene/Insert
  Gene/Insert name: MS2-CP-NLS
  Promoter: Met25
  Tag / fusion protein: GFP (C terminal on insert)
  Cloning method: Restriction Enzyme; 5′ cloning site None (unknown if destroyed); 3′ cloning site None (unknown if destroyed)
  Sequencing primers: 5′ M13_puc_Rev; 3′ M13_puc_Fwd
Resource information
  A portion of this plasmid was derived from a plasmid made by: MS2-CP-NLS obtained from R. Singer, Albert Einstein School of Medicine
Terms and licenses: Academic/Nonprofit Terms; Industry Terms: Not Available to Industry
Depositor comments: pTSK368 was constructed by modifying pTSK241 in the following way: pCap2 was replaced with pMet25 (ClaI-BamHI PCR fragment amplified from genomic DNA) and Ace1p was replaced with MS2-CP-NLS (BamHI-NotI PCR fragment amplified from pMS2-YFP from R. Singer, Albert Einstein School of Medicine, Bronx, NY).
How to cite: pTSK368 was a gift from James McNally (Addgene plasmid # 34551 ; http://n2t.net/addgene:34551 ; RRID:Addgene_34551)
