[The description below was written by a language model from this plasmid's Addgene catalogue record and pLannotate feature annotations shown in this document.]
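Description:
pTSK368 is a yeast expression plasmid built on a pBluescript/pRS-type shuttle backbone (the catalogue lists pTSK421 as the backbone, while the depositor notes describe it as a modification of pTSK241). In E. coli it is maintained at high copy through a ColE1/pUC-type origin and selected with ampicillin via the β-lactamase gene. An f1 origin, lac promoter/operator and lacZα remnants, and flanking T3 and T7 promoters are carried over from the parental cloning vector. For yeast, the record lists TRP1 and HIS3 as auxotrophic markers, and both coding sequences are annotated, HIS3 with its own promoter. No yeast replication origin or centromere (2μ or CEN/ARS) appears in the feature table, which may mean the plasmid is meant to integrate, although the record does not say how it is maintained in yeast.

The payload is the bacteriophage MS2 coat protein followed by the SV40 large T antigen nuclear localization signal and a C-terminal GFP tag. The annotation shows this tag to be three tandem copies of GFPmut3, giving a brighter signal per molecule. Expression is driven by the S. cerevisiae MET25 (MET17) promoter, which is repressed by methionine and so allows levels to be tuned through the medium. According to the depositor, the promoter replaced a Cap2 promoter and the MS2-CP-NLS fragment replaced Ace1p in the parent construct. A short MeCP2 match between the NLS and the first GFP is probably a spurious hit in linker sequence. Because MS2 coat protein binds a specific RNA hairpin, this nuclear fluorescent fusion is typically used to visualize transcripts carrying MS2 stem-loop repeats in living yeast. This fits the associated study of transcriptional activator dynamics at an endogenous promoter.
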