Features (pLannotate 1.2.2; 27 found; start..end, strand, type, name):
      9..359     +  CDS            CAPSD_BPMS2 (fragment): Experimental evidence at protein level: Swiss-Prot protein existence level 1. Acts as a translational repressor of viral replicase synthesis late in infection. This latter function is the result of capsid protein interaction with an RNA hairpin which contains the replicase ribosome-binding site. From Escherichia phage MS2 (Bacteriophage MS2).
    375..395     +  CDS            SV40 NLS: nuclear localization signal of SV40 (simian virus 40) large T antigen
    418..435     -  CDS            MeCP2 (fragment): transcriptional repression domain from rat methyl-CpG-binding protein 2 (Nan et al., 1997; Yeo et al., 2018)
    435..1148    +  CDS            GFPmut3: GFPmut3 is a basic (constitutively fluorescent) green fluorescent protein published in 1996, derived from Aequorea victoria. It is reported to be a very rapidly-maturing weak dimer.
   1155..1868    +  CDS            GFPmut3: GFPmut3 is a basic (constitutively fluorescent) green fluorescent protein published in 1996, derived from Aequorea victoria. It is reported to be a very rapidly-maturing weak dimer.
   1875..2588    +  CDS            GFPmut3: GFPmut3 is a basic (constitutively fluorescent) green fluorescent protein published in 1996, derived from Aequorea victoria. It is reported to be a very rapidly-maturing weak dimer.
   2598..3272    +  CDS            TRP1: phosphoribosylanthranilate isomerase, required for tryptophan biosynthesis; S. cerevisiae TRP1; yeast auxotrophic marker
   3483..3501    -  promoter       T7 promoter: promoter for bacteriophage T7 RNA polymerase
   3504..3661    +  CDS            lacZα (fragment): LacZα fragment of β-galactosidase; lacZ fragment
   3669..4124    +  rep_origin     f1 ori (sequence partly withheld): f1 bacteriophage origin of replication; arrow indicates direction of (+) strand synthesis
   4125..4178    -  misc_feature   bom (fragment): basis of mobility region from pBR322
   4135..4428    -  CDS            YO201_YEAST (fragment): Protein uncertain: Swiss-Prot protein existence level 5. From Saccharomyces cerevisiae (strain ATCC 204508 / S288c) (Baker's yeast).
   4385..5044    -  CDS            HIS3: imidazoleglycerol-phosphate dehydratase, required for histidine biosynthesis; S. cerevisiae HIS3; yeast auxotrophic marker
   5045..5232    -  promoter       HIS3 promoter: S. cerevisiae HIS3
   5282..5356    +  CDS            MRM1 (fragment): MRM1_YEAST - Also known as PET56 From Saccharomyces cerevisiae (strain ATCC 204508 / S288c) (Baker's yeast).
   5361..5410    -  misc_feature   bom (fragment): basis of mobility region from pBR322
   5512..5547    -  CDS            rop (fragment): Rop protein, which maintains plasmids at low copy number; rop
   5632..5736    +  promoter       AmpR promoter: bla
   5737..6597    +  CDS            AmpR: β-lactamase; bla; confers resistance to ampicillin, carbenicillin, and related antibiotics
   6768..7356    +  rep_origin     ori: high-copy-number ColE1/pMB1/pBR322/pUC origin of replication
   7539..7631    +  CDS            lacI (fragment): lac repressor; lacI; The lac repressor binds to the lac operator to inhibit transcription in E. coli. This inhibition can be relieved by adding lactose or isopropyl-β-D-thiogalactopyranoside (IPTG).
   7644..7665    +  protein_bind   CAP binding site: CAP binding activates transcription in the presence of cAMP. E. coli catabolite activator protein
   7680..7710    +  promoter       lac promoter: promoter for the E. coli lac operon
   7718..7734    +  protein_bind   lac operator: The lac repressor binds to the lac operator to inhibit transcription in E. coli. This inhibition can be relieved by adding lactose or isopropyl-β-D-thiogalactopyranoside (IPTG). lac repressor encoded by lacI
   7779..7797    +  promoter       T3 promoter: promoter for bacteriophage T3 RNA polymerase
   7810..7846    -  misc_feature   MCS (fragment): pBluescript multiple cloning site
   7883..8233    +  promoter       MET17 promoter: S. cerevisiae MET17; expression is repressed by methionine; MET15; MET25
>Addgene plasmid #34551 | pTSK368 | depositor full sequence | sequence record 41123 | pTSK368 sequence 8234 bps
GATCCCGAATGGCTTCTAACTTTACTCAGTTCGTTCTCGTCGACAATGGCGGAACTGGCGACGTGACTGT
CGCCCCAAGCAACTTCGCTAACGGGATCGCTGAATGGATCAGCTCTAACTCGCGTTCACAGGCTTACAAA
GTAACCTGTAGCGTTCGTCAGAGCTCTGCGCAGAATCGCAAATACACCATCAAAGTCGAGGTGCCTAAAG
GCGCCTGGCGTTCGTACTTAAATATGGAACTAACCATTCCAATTTTCGCCACGAATTCCGACTGCGAGCT
TATTGTTAAGGCAATGCAAGGTCTCCTAAAAGATGGAAACCCGATTCCCTCAGCAATCGCAGCAAACTCC
GGCATCTACGATGAGCTGTACAAGCCAAAAAAGAAGAGAAAGGTAGCGGCCGCCGCTGCTGCCGCTGCAG
CTGCTGCAGCTGCGATGTCTAAAGGTGAAGAATTATTCACTGGTGTTGTCCCAATTTTGGTTGAATTAGA
TGGTGATGTTAATGGTCACAAATTTTCTGTCTCCGGTGAAGGTGAAGGTGATGCTACTTACGGTAAATTG
ACCTTAAAATTTATTTGTACTACTGGTAAATTGCCAGTTCCATGGCCAACCTTAGTCACTACTTTCGGTT
ATGGTGTTCAATGTTTTGCGAGATACCCAGATCATATGAAACAACATGACTTTTTCAAGTCTGCCATGCC
AGAAGGTTATGTTCAAGAAAGAACTATTTTTTTCAAAGATGACGGTAACTACAAGACCAGAGCTGAAGTC
AAGTTTGAAGGTGATACCTTAGTTAATAGAATCGAATTAAAAGGTATTGATTTTAAAGAAGATGGTAACA
TTTTAGGTCACAAATTGGAATACAACTATAACTCTCACAATGTTTACATCATGGCTGACAAACAAAAGAA
TGGTATCAAAGTTAACTTCAAAATTAGACACAACATTGAAGATGGTTCTGTTCAATTAGCTGACCATTAT
CAACAAAATACTCCAATTGGTGATGGTCCAGTCTTGTTACCAGACAACCATTACTTATCCACTCAATCTG
CCTTATCCAAAGATCCAAACGAAAAGAGAGACCACATGGTCTTGTTAGAATTTGTTACTGCTGCTGGTAT
TACCCATGGTATGGATGAATTGTACAAAGAATTCATGTCTAAAGGTGAAGAATTATTCACTGGTGTTGTC
CCAATTTTGGTTGAATTAGATGGTGATGTTAATGGTCACAAATTTTCTGTCTCCGGTGAAGGTGAAGGTG
ATGCTACTTACGGTAAATTGACCTTAAAATTTATTTGTACTACTGGTAAATTGCCAGTTCCATGGCCAAC
CTTAGTCACTACTTTCGGTTATGGTGTTCAATGTTTTGCGAGATACCCAGATCATATGAAACAACATGAC
TTTTTCAAGTCTGCCATGCCAGAAGGTTATGTTCAAGAAAGAACTATTTTTTTCAAAGATGACGGTAACT
ACAAGACCAGAGCTGAAGTCAAGTTTGAAGGTGATACCTTAGTTAATAGAATCGAATTAAAAGGTATTGA
TTTTAAAGAAGATGGTAACATTTTAGGTCACAAATTGGAATACAACTATAACTCTCACAATGTTTACATC
ATGGCTGACAAACAAAAGAATGGTATCAAAGTTAACTTCAAAATTAGACACAACATTGAAGATGGTTCTG
TTCAATTAGCTGACCATTATCAACAAAATACTCCAATTGGTGATGGTCCAGTCTTGTTACCAGACAACCA
TTACTTATCCACTCAATCTGCCTTATCCAAAGATCCAAACGAAAAGAGAGACCACATGGTCTTGTTAGAA
TTTGTTACTGCTGCTGGTATTACCCATGGTATGGATGAATTGTACAAATCTAGAATGTCTAAAGGTGAAG
AATTATTCACTGGTGTTGTCCCAATTTTGGTTGAATTAGATGGTGATGTTAATGGTCACAAATTTTCTGT
CTCCGGTGAAGGTGAAGGTGATGCTACTTACGGTAAATTGACCTTAAAATTTATTTGTACTACTGGTAAA
TTGCCAGTTCCATGGCCAACCTTAGTCACTACTTTCGGTTATGGTGTTCAATGTTTTGCGAGATACCCAG
ATCATATGAAACAACATGACTTTTTCAAGTCTGCCATGCCAGAAGGTTATGTTCAAGAAAGAACTATTTT
TTTCAAAGATGACGGTAACTACAAGACCAGAGCTGAAGTCAAGTTTGAAGGTGATACCTTAGTTAATAGA
ATCGAATTAAAAGGTATTGATTTTAAAGAAGATGGTAACATTTTAGGTCACAAATTGGAATACAACTATA
ACTCTCACAATGTTTACATCATGGCTGACAAACAAAAGAATGGTATCAAAGTTAACTTCAAAATTAGACA
CAACATTGAAGATGGTTCTGTTCAATTAGCTGACCATTATCAACAAAATACTCCAATTGGTGATGGTCCA
GTCTTGTTACCAGACAACCATTACTTATCCACTCAATCTGCCTTATCCAAAGATCCAAACGAAAAGAGAG
ACCACATGGTCTTGTTAGAATTTGTTACTGCTGCTGGTATTACCCATGGTATGGATGAATTGTACAAATA
ACCGCGGATGTCTGTTATTAATTTCACAGGTAGTTCTGGTCCATTGGTGAAAGTTTGCGGCTTGCAGAGC
ACAGAGGCCGCAGAATGTGCTCTAGATTCCGATGCTGACTTGCTGGGTATTATATGTGTGCCCAATAGAA
AGAGAACAATTGACCCGGTTATTGCAAGGAAAATTTCAAGTCTTGTAAAAGCATATAAAAATAGTTAAGG
CACTCCGAAATACTTGGTTGGCGTGTTTCGTAATCAACCTAAGGAGGATGTTTTGGCTCTGGTCAATGAT
TACGGCATTGATATCGTCCAACTGCATGGAGATGAGTCGTGGCAAGAATACCAAGAGTTCCTCGGTTTGC
CAGTTATTAAAAGACTCGTATTTCCAAAAGACTGCAACATACTACTCAGTGCAGCTTCACAGAAACCTCA
TTCGTTTATTCCCTTGTTTGATTCAGAAGCAGGTGGGACAGGTGAACTTTTGGATTGGAACTCGATTTCT
GACTGGGTTGGAAGGCAAGAGAGCCCCGAAAGCTTACATTTTATGTTAGCTGGTGGACTGACGCCAGAAA
ATGTTGGTGATGCGCTTAGATTAAATGGCGTTATTGGTGTTGATGTAAGCGGAGGTGTGGAGACAAATGG
TGTAAAAGACTCTAACAAAATAGCAAATTTCGTCAAAAATGCTAAGAAATAGGTTATTACTGAGTAGTAT
TTATTTAAGTATTGTTTGTGCACTTGCCTGCAGGCCTTTTGAAAAGCAAGCATAAAAGATCTAAACATAA
AATCTGTAAAATAACAAGATGTAAAGATAATGCTAAATCATTTGGCTTTTTGATTGATTGTACAGGAAAA
TATACATCGCAGGGGGTTGACTTTTACCATTTCACCGCGAGCTCCAATTCGCCCTATAGTGAGTCGTATT
ACAATTCACTGGCCGTCGTTTTACAACGTCGTGACTGGGAAAACCCTGGCGTTACCCAACTTAATCGCCT
TGCAGCACATCCCCCCTTCGCCAGCTGGCGTAATAGCGAAGAGGCCCGCACCGATCGCCCTTCCCAACAG
TTGCGCAGCCTGAATGGCGAATGGCGCG
[124 nt withheld, positions 3669-3792]
C
[91 nt withheld, positions 3794-3884]
A
[49 nt withheld, positions 3886-3934]
CCTTTGACGTTGGAGTCCACGTTCTTT
[37 nt withheld, positions 3962-3998]
ACCCTATCTCGGTCTATTCTTTTGATTTATAAGGGATTTTGCCGATTTCGGCCTATTGGTTAAAAAATGA
GCTGATTTAACAAAAATTTAACGCGAATTTTAACAAAATATTAACGTTTACAATTTCCTGATGCGGTATT
TTCTCCTTACGCATCTGTGCGGTATTTCACACCGCATATGATCCGTCGAGTTCAAGAGAAAAAAAAAGAA
AAAGCAAAAAGAAAAAAGGAAAGCGCGCCTCGTTCAGAATGACACGTATAGAATGATGCATTACCTTGTC
ATCTTCAGTATCATACTGTTCGTATACATACTTACTGACATTCATAGGTATACATATATACACATGTATA
TATATCGTATGCTGCAGCTTTAAATAATCGGTGTCACTACATAAGAACACCTTTGGTGGAGGGAACATCG
TTGGTACCATTGGGCGAGGTGGCTTCTCTTATGGCAACCGCAAGAGCCTTGAACGCACTCTCACTACGGT
GATGATCATTCTTGCCTCGCAGACAATCAACGTGGAGGGTAATTCTGCTAGCCTCTGCAAAGCTTTCAAG
AAAATGCGGGATCATCTCGCAAGAGAGATCTCCTACTTTCTCCCTTTGCAAACCAAGTTCGACAACTGCG
TACGGCCTGTTCGAAAGATCTACCACCGCTCTGGAAAGTGCCTCATCCAAAGGCGCAAATCCTGATCCAA
ACCTTTTTACTCCACGCGCCAGTAGGGCCTCTTTAAAAGCTTGACCGAGAGCAATCCCGCAGTCTTCAGT
GGTGTGATGGTCGTCTATGTGTAAGTCACCAATGCACTCAACGATTAGCGACCAGCCGGAATGCTTGGCC
AGAGCATGTATCATATGGTCCAGAAACCCTATACCTGTGTGGACGTTAATCACTTGCGATTGTGTGGCCT
GTTCTGCTACTGCTTCTGCCTCTTTTTCTGGGAAGATCGAGTGCTCTATCGCTAGGGGACCACCCTTTAA
AGAGATCGCAATCTGAATCTTGGTTTCATTTGTAATACGCTTTACTAGGGCTTTCTGCTCTGTCATCTTT
GCCTTCGTTTATCTTGCCTGCTCATTTTTTAGTATATTCTTCGAAGAAATCACATTACTTTATATAATGT
ATAATTCATTATGTGATAATGCCAATCGCTAAGAAAAAAAAAGAGTCATCCGCTAGGTGGAAAAAAAAAA
ATGAAAATCATTACCGAGGCATAAAAAAATATAGAGTGTACTAGAGGAGGCCAAGAGTAATAGAAAAAGA
AAATTGCGGGAAAGGACTGTGTTATGACTTCCCTGACTAATGCCGTGTTCAAACGATACCTGGCAGTGAC
TCCTAGCGCTCACCAAGCTCTTAAAACGGAATTATGGTGCACTCTCAGTACAATCTGCTCTGATGCCGCA
TAGTTAAGCCAGCCCCGACACCCGCCAACACCCGCTGACGCGCCCTGACGGGCTTGTCTGCTCCCGGCAT
CCGCTTACAGACAAGCTGTGACCGTCTCCGGGAGCTGCATGTGTCAGAGGTTTTCACCGTCATCACCGAA
ACGCGCGAGACGAAAGGGCCTCGTGATACGCCTATTTTTATAGGTTAATGTCATGATAATAAGACGTCAG
GTGGCACTTTTCGGGGAAATGTGCGCGGAACCCCTATTTGTTTATTTTTCTAAATACATTCAAATATGTA
TCCGCTCATGAGACAATAACCCTGATAAATGCTTCAATAATATTGAAAAAGGAAGAGTATGAGTATTCAA
CATTTCCGTGTCGCCCTTATTCCCTTTTTTGCGGCATTTTGCCTTCCTGTTTTTGCTCACCCAGAAACGC
TGGTGAAAGTAAAAGATGCTGAAGATCAGTTGGGTGCACGAGTGGGTTACATCGAACTGGATCTCAACAG
CGGTAAGATCCTTGAGAGTTTTCGCCCCGAAGAACGTTTTCCAATGATGAGCACTTTTAAAGTTCTGCTA
TGTGGCGCGGTATTATCCCGTATTGACGCCGGGCAAGAGCAACTCGGTCGCCGCATACACTATTCTCAGA
ATGACTTGGTTGAGTACTCACCAGTCACAGAAAAGCATCTTACGGATGGCATGACAGTAAGAGAATTATG
CAGTGCTGCCATAACCATGAGTGATAACACTGCGGCCAACTTACTTCTGACAACGATCGGAGGACCGAAG
GAGCTAACCGCTTTTTTTCACAACATGGGGGATCATGTAACTCGCCTTGATCGTTGGGAACCGGAGCTGA
ATGAAGCCATACCAAACGACGAGCGTGACACCACGATGCCTGTAGCAATGGCAACAACGTTGCGCAAACT
ATTAACTGGCGAACTACTTACTCTAGCTTCCCGGCAACAATTAATAGACTGGATGGAGGCGGATAAAGTT
GCAGGACCACTTCTGCGCTCGGCCCTTCCGGCTGGCTGGTTTATTGCTGATAAATCTGGAGCCGGTGAGC
GTGGGTCTCGCGGTATCATTGCAGCACTGGGGCCAGATGGTAAGCCCTCCCGTATCGTAGTTATCTACAC
GACGGGCAGTCAGGCAACTATGGATGAACGAAATAGACAGATCGCTGAGATAGGTGCCTCACTGATTAAG
CATTGGTAACTGTCAGACCAAGTTTACTCATATATACTTTAGATTGATTTAAAACTTCATTTTTAATTTA
AAAGGATCTAGGTGAAGATCCTTTTTGATAATCTCATGACCAAAATCCCTTAACGTGAGTTTTCGTTCCA
CTGAGCGTCAGACCCCGTAGAAAAGATCAAAGGATCTTCTTGAGATCCTTTTTTTCTGCGCGTAATCTGC
TGCTTGCAAACAAAAAAACCACCGCTACCAGCGGTGGTTTGTTTGCCGGATCAAGAGCTACCAACTCTTT
TTCCGAAGGTAACTGGCTTCAGCAGAGCGCAGATACCAAATACTGTCCTTCTAGTGTAGCCGTAGTTAGG
CCACCACTTCAAGAACTCTGTAGCACCGCCTACATACCTCGCTCTGCTAATCCTGTTACCAGTGGCTGCT
GCCAGTGGCGATAAGTCGTGTCTTACCGGGTTGGACTCAAGACGATAGTTACCGGATAAGGCGCAGCGGT
CGGGCTGAACGGGGGGTTCGTGCACACAGCCCAGCTTGGAGCGAACGACCTACACCGAACTGAGATACCT
ACAGCGTGAGCATTGAGAAAGCGCCACGCTTCCCGAAGGGAGAAAGGCGGACAGGTATCCGGTAAGCGGC
AGGGTCGGAACAGGAGAGCGCACGAGGGAGCTTCCAGGGGGGAACGCCTGGTATCTTTATAGTCCTGTCG
GGTTTCGCCACCTCTGACTTGAGCGTCGATTTTTGTGATGCTCGTCAGGGGGGCCGAGCCTATGGAAAAA
CGCCAGCAACGCGGCCTTTTTACGGTTCCTGGCCTTTTGCTGGCCTTTTGCTCACATGTTCTTTCCTGCG
TTATCCCCTGATTCTGTGGATAACCGTATTACCGCCTTTGAGTGAGCTGATACCGCTCGCCGCAGCCGAA
CGACCGAGCGCAGCGAGTCAGTGAGCGAGGAAGCGGAAGAGCGCCCAATACGCAAACCGCCTCTCCCCGC
GCGTTGGCCGATTCATTAATGCAGCTGGCACGACAGGTTTCCCGACTGGAAAGCGGGCAGTGAGCGCAAC
GCAATTAATGTGAGTTACCTCACTCATTAGGCACCCCAGGCTTTACACTTTATGCTTCCGGCTCCTATGT
TGTGTGGAATTGTGAGCGGATAACAATTTCACACAGGAAACAGCTATGACCATGATTACGCCAAGCTCGG
AATTAACCCTCACTAAAGGGAACAAAAGCTGGGTACCGGGCCCCCCCTCGAGGTCGACGGTATCGATATC
TTCGGATGCAAGGGTTCGAATCCCTTAGCTCTCATTATTTTTTGCTTTTTCTCTTGAGGTCACATGATCG
CAAAATGGCAAATGGCACGTGAAGCTGTCGATATTGGGGAACTGTGGTGGTTGGCAAATGACTAATTAAG
TTAGTCAAGGCGCCATCCTCATGAAAACTGTGTAACATAATAACCGAAGTGTCGAAAAGGTGGCACCTTG
TCCAATTGAACACGCTCGATGAAAAAAATAAGATATATATAAGGTTAAGTAAAGCGTCTGTTAGAAAGGA
AGTTTTTCCTTTTTCTTGCTCTCTTGTCTTTTCATCTACTATTTCCTTCGTGTAATACAGGGTCGTCAGA
TACATAGATACAATTCTATTACCCCCATCCATACAG
