>Addgene plasmid #34551 | pTSK368 | addgene partial sequence | sequence record 42670 | T3 5'-GCAATTAACCCTCACTAAAGG-3'
CCTCGAGGTCGACGGTATCGATATCTTCGGATGCAAGGGTTCGAATCCCTTAGCTCTCATTATTTTTTGC
TTTTTCTCTTGAGGTCACATGATCGCAAAATGGCAAATGGCACGTGAAGCTGTCGATATTGGGGAACTGT
GGTGGTTGGCAAATGACTAATTAAGTTAGTCAAGGCGCCATCCTCATGAAAACTGTGTAACATAATAACC
GAAGTGTCGAAAAGGTGGCACCTTGTCCAATTGAACACGCTCGATGAAAAAAATAAGATATATATAAGGT
TAAGTAAAGCGTCTGTTAGAAAGGAAGTTTTTCCTTTTTCTTGCTCTCTTGTCTTTTCATCTACTATTTC
CTTCGTGTAATACAGGGTCGTCAGATACATAGATACAATTCTATTACCCCCATCCATACAGGATCCCGAA
TGGCTTCTAACTTTACTCAGTTCGTTCTCGTCGACAATGGCGGAACTGGCGACGTGACTGTCGCCCCAAG
CAACTTCGCTAACGGGATCGCTGAATGGATCAGCTCTAACTCGCGTTCACAGGCTTACAAAGTAACCTGT
AGCGTTCGTCAGAGCTCTGCGCAGAATCGCAAATACACCATCAAAGTCGAGGTGCCTAAAGGCGCCTGGC
GTTCGTACTTAAATATGGAACTAACCATTCCAATTTTCGCCACGAATTCCGACTGCGAGCTTATTGTTAA
GGCAATGCAAGGTCTCCTAAAAGATGGAAACCCGATTCCCTCAGCAATCGCAGCAAACTCCGGCATCTAC
GATGAGCTGTACAAGCCAAAAAAGAAGAGAAAGGTAGCGGCCGCCGCTGCTGCCGCTGCAGCTGCTGCAG
CTGCGATGTCTAAAGGTGAAGAATTATTCACTGGTGTTGTCC
