>Addgene plasmid #34551 | pTSK368 | addgene partial sequence | sequence record 42671 | TRP1-R 5'-cagcatcggaatctagagca-3'
CAGCCGCAACTTTCACCAATGGACCAGAACTACCTGTGAAATTAATAACAGACATCCGCGGTTATTTGTA
CAATTCATCCATACCATGGGTAATACCAGCAGCAGTAACAAATTCTAACAAGACCATGTGGTCTCTCTTT
TCGTTTGGATCTTTGGATAAGGCAGATTGAGTGGATAAGTAATGGTTGTCTGGTAACAAGACTGGACCAT
CACCAATTGGAGTATTTTGTTGATAATGGTCAGCTAATTGAACAGAACCATCTTCAATGTTGTGTCTAAT
TTTGAAGTTAACTTTGATACCATTCTTTTGTTTGTCAGCCATGATGTAAACATTGTGAGAGTTATAGTTG
TATTCCAATTTGTGACCTAAAATGTTACCATCTTCTTTAAAATCAATACCTTTTAATTCGATTCTATTAA
CTAAGGTATCACCTTCAAACTTGACTTCAGCTCTGGTCTTGTAGTTACCGTCATCTTTGAAAAAAATAGT
TCTTTCTTGAACATAACCTTCTGGCATGGCAGACTTGAAAAAGTCATGTTGTTTCATATGATCTGGGTAT
CTCGCAAAACATTGAACACCATAACCGAAAGTAGTGACTAAGGTTGGCCATGGAACTGGCAATTTACCAG
TAGTACAAATAAATTTTAAGGTCAATTTACCGTAAGTAGCATCACCTTCACCTTCACCGGAGACAGAAAA
TTTGTGACCATTAACATCACCATCTAATTCAACCAAAATTGGGACAACACCAGTGAATAATTCTTCACCT
TTAGACATTCTAGATTTGTACAATTCATCCATACCATGGGTAATACCAGCAGCAGTAACAAATTCTAACA
AGACCATGTGGTCTCTCCTTTCGTTTGGATC
